>Addgene plasmid #182612 | pOME0274M | addgene full sequence | sequence record 359419 | Addgene NGS Result
GACGGATCGGGAGATCTCCCGATCCCCTATGGTGCACTCTCAGTACAATCTGCTCTGATGCCGCATAGTT
AAGCCAGTATCTGCTCCCTGCTTGTGTGTTGGAGGTCGCTGAGTAGTGCGCGAGCAAAATTTAAGCTACA
ACAAGGCAAGGCTTGACCGACAATTGCATGAAGAATCTGCTTAGGGTTAGGCGTTTTGCGCTGCTTCGCG
ATGTACGGGCCAGATATACGCGTTGACATTGATTATTGACTAGTTATTAATAGTAATCAATTACGGGGTC
ATTAGTTCATAGCCCATATATGGAGTTCCGCGTTACATAACTTACGGTAAATGGCCCGCCTGGCTGACCG
CCCAACGACCCCCGCCCATTGACGTCAATAATGACGTATGTTCCCATAGTAACGCCAATAGGGACTTTCC
ATTGACGTCAATGGGTGGAGTATTTACGGTAAACTGCCCACTTGGCAGTACATCAAGTGTATCATATGCC
AAGTACGCCCCCTATTGACGTCAATGACGGTAAATGGCCCGCCTGGCATTATGCCCAGTACATGACCTTA
TGGGACTTTCCTACTTGGCAGTACATCTACGTATTAGTCATCGCTATTACCATGGTGATGCGGTTTTGGC
AGTACATCAATGGGCGTGGATAGCGGTTTGACTCACGGGGATTTCCAAGTCTCCACCCCATTGACGTCAA
TGGGAGTTTGTTTTGGCACCAAAATCAACGGGACTTTCCAAAATGTCGTAACAACTCCGCCCCATTGACG
CAAATGGGCGGTAGGCGTGTACGGTGGGAGGTCTATATAAGCAGAGCTCTCTGGCTAACTAGAGAACCCA
CTGCTTACTGGCTTATCGAAATTAATACGACTCACTATAGGGAGACCCAAGCTGGCTAGCGTTTAAACGG
GCCCTCTAGACTCGAGCGGCCGCTGACAAGGTAAAGATCGACCTTTTTATTGTATACTGAACAATGCGTG
TTTACAATGGTGTAGGTGGGAGCAGAGTTCGCCAAGCTCTACGTCCGAACAGTCGGGTGTCAGGGCTCTT
ATTAAGTGTTCGGTGTACTTGACCAAAGCCGCGGAACCTAGGTTGGGTCTGTACAGGTCGTACCAGGCAA
AAAAGGATCGGGCGGTGCTTTTCAGGAGAGTTAGGGACGTGCTGATTATGTGGACAAGCTTCTGCTCGTA
AATGCACCGCTGGTACATCTGAACGACAGCTGTCCAAAAAAAACAAAGGTTCAGCTGCACGTTAAAATCT
GTATCCTGAAAGTCCTCGTAAATGACAGTTTCTACCAAGAAAAACTTTTTTACCACGCTGGCCATCCACT
GAAAGGAGGGAGCACACGTCCCGTTGTGCGTTGTTAGGATATCCCTAACTTCGGAGCGGAGACGGCCGGA
CGCTCCCACAAAATGGGAGAGGCACCACTCTGTGCAGTCCGCGGTCGGGGGTTCTGATTCCAGGGGCGCC
GTGTGGGGGTATTGGAGAGTCAAAACTCTGGGCAGTCCCTTAATGAGCTCTCTCTCAAAACCTATGCAGC
CAGCGTCCACTAGTGGCAGCATGCCGTTAATAACACCCCTTATCTTGTCGTTGCCAAGTTTGTACAACTG
CTGCAGGGAATAAGCCAAATTCGCCCTAGCCGCGGGAACCAGGTACGGCTCGCTTTGTCGGTGCTGGACC
AATATCTGAATGGTCTTTGCAAGGTATAGGGTCTTCTCAACGTTTAGAGCGGGTACGTGGCAGTCTGGAT
TGAGGGTGGCGACGGACAGGGTATCTAACTCCTGAAGTATCTGATCCCAGGACGGGTAATGATACCTAAA
CAGATGGTTGAACAGGTGATCTTTAAGGGGCCTTCTCGATGTCATTGTAAAAACTATGACACGCCACTCT
CTCCTTAGGGTAAGAAGCTTCGGCGGTCCTGTGTGGAAAGCTTCGTCGGCCTCTCGGACGAACTGAAGGC
CCAACTCTACCAGTGTGTGCTCCTTATAAATGACGCATACGAAACAATCTACGATCCCAGTGACCTAAAT
AGAGTGGTGGAAGATGTGTGCATTCGGATTATGAAAGAATGTTCCAAGCTTGGTGCGCTATGTGGTCTGT
TTACAGACATTAACATGTTTAACCTTTTCTGCTTTTTTCGTGCCTCTCGAATGAGGACCAAAGGCGCGGC
CGGGTACAACGTGCCATGCGCAGAGGCATCCCAAGGCATTATTCGGATCCTCACGGAGAGGATCTTATTC
TGCACAGAAAAGGCATTTCTGACAGCCGCATGCAGCGGGGTGAGCCTGCCTCCAGCCATATGTAAGCTAC
TACACGAAATATACACTGAAATGAAGGCCAAATGCCTGGGGGCCTGGAGGCGACTCGTCTGCAATCGGAG
GCCCATTATGATATTAACCTCTTCCCTACTGAAGCTCTACAACACGTACGATACCGCCGGGCTGCTCTCT
GAGCAGTCCAGGGCCCTCTGCCTTTTGGTTTTCCAACCGGTCTACCTTCCGAGGATTATGGCGCCGCTGG
AGATCATGACCAAGGGTCAGCTCGCCCCTGAAAACTTTTACAGCATCACCGGTTCTGCTGAGAAACGCCG
GCCAATTACCACCGGCAAGGTCACTGGACTGTCCTATCCAGGAAGCGGTCTCATGCCAGAATCTTTAATT
TTGCCAATCCTGGAGCCAGGACTGTTGCCGGCTTCCATGGTAGACCTCAGCGATGTGCTGGCAAAACCCG
CCGTTATTCTGAGCGCCCCTGCCCTGAGCCAGTTTGTCATTAGCAAACCCCATCCCAACATGCCGCACAC
CGTCAGCATCATCCCCTTTAACCCATCGGGTACAGACCCGGCGTTTATTAGTACGTGGCAGGCCGCGTCA
CAGAATATGGTGTACAACACATCCACCGCGCCCTTAAAACCGGCCACCGGTAGTTCACAGACGGTGTCAG
TCAAGGCGGTTGCTCAAGGGGCCGTGATTACTGCGACAACGGTGCCGCAGGCAATGCCAGCGCGGGGTAC
CGGAGGGGAGTTGCCTGTAATGTCAGCGTCCACTCCTGCAAGAGATCAGGTCGCTGCATGTTTTGTCGCA
GAGAACACCGGAGATTCTCCCGACAACCCGAGCTCTTTCCTGACGTCATGTCACCCTTGCGATCCGAACA
CGGTTATAGTGGCCCAGCAATTTCAACCACCGCAATGCGTTACGTTGTTGCAGGTTACCTGTGCCCCCTC
TTCGACACCACCCCCCGATTCAACAGTCCGGGCCCCGGTGGTGCAGTTGCCAACAGTAGTCCCTCTGCCG
GCCAGCGCGTTCCTCCCGGCGCTCGCCCAACCAGAAGCCTCGGGCGAAGAGCTTCCGGGCGGTCATGACG
GAGACCAAGGTGTGCCGTGTAGAGATTCAACGGCGGCGGCTACGGCGGCAGAGGCGACAACACCCAAACG
AAAGCAGAGAAGCAAAGAGAGGAGCTCAAAGAAGCGTAAGGCTTTGACCGTGCCAGAAGCCGACACCACG
CCATCGACCACGACACCTGGTACCTCTTTGGGATCAATTACCACCCCCCAGGATGTGCACGCCACGGATG
TCGCCACGTCTGAGGGACCATCGGAGGCACAACCCCCGCTACTGTCGTTACCCCCGCCACTGGACGTAGA
TCAGAGTCTATTCGCCCTGTTAGACGAAGCGGGCCCTGAAACATGGGATGTCGGGTCGCCTCTCTCCCCC
ACTGACGACGCGCTGTTGTCCAGTATTCTGCAAGGACTGTACCAGCTGGACACGCCACCGCCTCTGCGGT
CACCCTCCCCCGCTTCCTTCGGCCCGGAGTCTCCGGCGGATATACCGTCACCTTCTGGTGGAGAGGAATT
CCACCACACTGGACTAGTGGATCCGAGCTCGGTACCAAGCTTAAGTTTAAACCGCTGATCAGCCTCGACT
GTGCCTTCTAGTTGCCAGCCATCTGTTGTTTGCCCCTCCCCCGTGCCTTCCTTGACCCTGGAAGGTGCCA
CTCCCACTGTCCTTTCCTAATAAAATGAGGAAATTGCATCGCATTGTCTGAGTAGGTGTCATTCTATTCT
GGGGGGTGGGGTGGGGCAGGACAGCAAGGGGGAGGATTGGGAAGACAATAGCAGGCATGCTGGGGATGCG
GTGGGCTCTATGGCTTCTGAGGCGGAAAGAACCAGCTGGGGCTCTAGGGGGTATCCCC
[124 nt withheld, positions 4189-4312]
C
[91 nt withheld, positions 4314-4404]
A
[49 nt withheld, positions 4406-4454]
CCTTTGACGTTGGAGTCCACGTTCTTT
[37 nt withheld, positions 4482-4518]
ACCCTATCTCGGTCTATTCTTTTGATTTATAAGGGATTTTGCCGATTTCGGCCTATTGGTTAAAAAATGA
GCTGATTTAACAAAAATTTAACGCGAATTAATTCTGTGGAATGTGTGTCAGTTAGGGTGTGGAAAGTCCC
CAGGCTCCCCAGCAGGCAGAAGTATGCAAAGCATGCATCTCAATTAGTCAGCAACCAGGTGTGGAAAGTC
CCCAGGCTCCCCAGCAGGCAGAAGTATGCAAAGCATGCATCTCAATTAGTCAGCAACCATAGTCCCGCCC
CTAACTCCGCCCATCCCGCCCCTAACTCCGCCCAGTTCCGCCCATTCTCCGCCCCATGGCTGACTAATTT
TTTTTATTTATGCAGAGGCCGAGGCCGCCTCTGCCTCTGAGCTATTCCAGAAGTAGTGAGGAGGCTTTTT
TGGAGGCCTAGGCTTTTGCAAAAAGCTCCCGGGAGCTTGTATATCCATTTTCGGATCTGATCAAGAGACA
GGATGAGGATCGTTTCGCATGATTGAACAAGATGGATTGCACGCAGGTTCTCCGGCCGCTTGGGTGGAGA
GGCTATTCGGCTATGACTGGGCACAACAGACAATCGGCTGCTCTGATGCCGCCGTGTTCCGGCTGTCAGC
GCAGGGGCGCCCGGTTCTTTTTGTCAAGACCGACCTGTCCGGTGCCCTGAATGAACTGCAGGACGAGGCA
GCGCGGCTATCGTGGCTGGCCACGACGGGCGTTCCTTGCGCAGCTGTGCTCGACGTTGTCACTGAAGCGG
GAAGGGACTGGCTGCTATTGGGCGAAGTGCCGGGGCAGGATCTCCTGTCATCTCACCTTGCTCCTGCCGA
GAAAGTATCCATCATGGCTGATGCAATGCGGCGGCTGCATACGCTTGATCCGGCTACCTGCCCATTCGAC
CACCAAGCGAAACATCGCATCGAGCGAGCACGTACTCGGATGGAAGCCGGTCTTGTCGATCAGGATGATC
TGGACGAAGAGCATCAGGGGCTCGCGCCAGCCGAACTGTTCGCCAGGCTCAAGGCGCGCATGCCCGACGG
CGAGGATCTCGTCGTGACCCATGGCGATGCCTGCTTGCCGAATATCATGGTGGAAAATGGCCGCTTTTCT
GGATTCATCGACTGTGGCCGGCTGGGTGTGGCGGACCGCTATCAGGACATAGCGTTGGCTACCCGTGATA
TTGCTGAAGAGCTTGGCGGCGAATGGGCTGACCGCTTCCTCGTGCTTTACGGTATCGCCGCTCCCGATTC
GCAGCGCATCGCCTTCTATCGCCTTCTTGACGAGTTCTTCTGAGCGGGACTCTGGGGTTCGAAATGACCG
ACCAAGCGACGCCCAACCTGCCATCACGAGATTTCGATTCCACCGCCGCCTTCTATGAAAGGTTGGGCTT
CGGAATCGTTTTCCGGGACGCCGGCTGGATGATCCTCCAGCGCGGGGATCTCATGCTGGAGTTCTTCGCC
CACCCCAACTTGTTTATTGCAGCTTATAATGGTTACAAATAAAGCAATAGCATCACAAATTTCACAAATA
AAGCATTTTTTTCACTGCATTCTAGTTGTGGTTTGTCCAAACTCATCAATGTATCTTATCATGTCTGTAT
ACCGTCGACCTCTAGCTAGAGCTTGGCGTAATCATGGTCATAGCTGTTTCCTGTGTGAAATTGTTATCCG
CTCACAATTCCACACAACATACGAGCCGGAAGCATAAAGTGTAAAGCCTGGGGTGCCTAATGAGTGAGCT
AACTCACATTAATTGCGTTGCGCTCACTGCCCGCTTTCCAGTCGGGAAACCTGTCGTGCCAGCTGCATTA
ATGAATCGGCCAACGCGCGGGGAGAGGCGGTTTGCGTATTGGGCGCTCTTCCGCTTCCTCGCTCACTGAC
TCGCTGCGCTCGGTCGTTCGGCTGCGGCGAGCGGTATCAGCTCACTCAAAGGCGGTAATACGGTTATCCA
CAGAATCAGGGGATAACGCAGGAAAGAACATGTGAGCAAAAGGCCAGCAAAAGGCCAGGAACCGTAAAAA
GGCCGCGTTGCTGGCGTTTTTCCATAGGCTCCGCCCCCCTGACGAGCATCACAAAAATCGACGCTCAAGT
CAGAGGTGGCGAAACCCGACAGGACTATAAAGATACCAGGCGTTTCCCCCTGGAAGCTCCCTCGTGCGCT
CTCCTGTTCCGACCCTGCCGCTTACCGGATACCTGTCCGCCTTTCTCCCTTCGGGAAGCGTGGCGCTTTC
TCATAGCTCACGCTGTAGGTATCTCAGTTCGGTGTAGGTCGTTCGCTCCAAGCTGGGCTGTGTGCACGAA
CCCCCCGTTCAGCCCGACCGCTGCGCCTTATCCGGTAACTATCGTCTTGAGTCCAACCCGGTAAGACACG
ACTTATCGCCACTGGCAGCAGCCACTGGTAACAGGATTAGCAGAGCGAGGTATGTAGGCGGTGCTACAGA
GTTCTTGAAGTGGTGGCCTAACTACGGCTACACTAGAAGAACAGTATTTGGTATCTGCGCTCTGCTGAAG
CCAGTTACCTTCGGAAAAAGAGTTGGTAGCTCTTGATCCGGCAAACAAACCACCGCTGGTAGCGGTGGTT
TTTTTGTTTGCAAGCAGCAGATTACGCGCAGAAAAAAAGGATCTCAAGAAGATCCTTTGATCTTTTCTAC
GGGGTCTGACGCTCAGTGGAACGAAAACTCACGTTAAGGGATTTTGGTCATGAGATTATCAAAAAGGATC
TTCACCTAGATCCTTTTAAATTAAAAATGAAGTTTTAAATCAATCTAAAGTATATATGAGTAAACTTGGT
CTGACAGTTACCAATGCTTAATCAGTGAGGCACCTATCTCAGCGATCTGTCTATTTCGTTCATCCATAGT
TGCCTGACTCCCCGTCGTGTAGATAACTACGATACGGGAGGGCTTACCATCTGGCCCCAGTGCTGCAATG
ATACCGCGAGACCCACGCTCACCGGCTCCAGATTTATCAGCAATAAACCAGCCAGCCGGAAGGGCCGAGC
GCAGAAGTGGTCCTGCAACTTTATCCGCCTCCATCCAGTCTATTAATTGTTGCCGGGAAGCTAGAGTAAG
TAGTTCGCCAGTTAATAGTTTGCGCAACGTTGTTGCCATTGCTACAGGCATCGTGGTGTCACGCTCGTCG
TTTGGTATGGCTTCATTCAGCTCCGGTTCCCAACGATCAAGGCGAGTTACATGATCCCCCATGTTGTGCA
AAAAAGCGGTTAGCTCCTTCGGTCCTCCGATCGTTGTCAGAAGTAAGTTGGCCGCAGTGTTATCACTCAT
GGTTATGGCAGCACTGCATAATTCTCTTACTGTCATGCCATCCGTAAGATGCTTTTCTGTGACTGGTGAG
TACTCAACCAAGTCATTCTGAGAATAGTGTATGCGGCGACCGAGTTGCTCTTGCCCGGCGTCAATACGGG
ATAATACCGCGCCACATAGCAGAACTTTAAAAGTGCTCATCATTGGAAAACGTTCTTCGGGGCGAAAACT
CTCAAGGATCTTACCGCTGTTGAGATCCAGTTCGATGTAACCCACTCGTGCACCCAACTGATCTTCAGCA
TCTTTTACTTTCACCAGCGTTTCTGGGTGAGCAAAAACAGGAAGGCAAAATGCCGCAAAAAAGGGAATAA
GGGCGACACGGAAATGTTGAATACTCATACTCTTCCTTTTTCAATATTATTGAAGCATTTATCAGGGTTA
TTGTCTCATGAGCGGATACATATTTGAATGTATTTAGAAAAATAAACAAATAGGGGTTCCGCGCACATTT
CCCCGAAAAGTGCCACCTGACGTC
Features (pLannotate 1.2.2; 21 found; start..end, strand, type, name):
     28..80      -  misc_feature   bom (fragment): basis of mobility region from pBR322
    235..614     +  enhancer       CMV enhancer: human cytomegalovirus immediate early enhancer
    615..818     +  promoter       CMV promoter: human cytomegalovirus (CMV) immediate early promoter
    814..847     +  LTR            5' LTR (truncated) (fragment): truncated 5' long terminal repeat (LTR) from HIV-1
    863..881     +  promoter       T7 promoter: promoter for bacteriophage T7 RNA polymerase
    960..1865    -  CDS            ORF49: ORF49_HHV8P - Protein inferred from homology: Swiss-Prot protein existence level 3. Plays a role in the activation the host JNK/p38 pathways necessary for KSHV reactivation from latency and for viral replication. Induces transcriptional activation through host JUN of several ORF50- responsive promoters. From Human herpesvirus 8 type P (isolate GK18) (HHV-8) (Kaposi's sarcoma-associated herpesvirus).
   1899..3845    +  CDS            ORF50 (fragment): ORF50_HHV8P - Protein inferred from homology: Swiss-Prot protein existence level 3. Transcription activation. From Human herpesvirus 8 type P (isolate GK18) (HHV-8) (Kaposi's sarcoma-associated herpesvirus).
   3919..4143    +  polyA_signal   bGH poly(A) signal: bovine growth hormone polyadenylation signal
   4147..4168    +  promoter       SV40 promoter (fragment): SV40 enhancer and early promoter
   4189..4617    +  rep_origin     f1 ori (sequence partly withheld): f1 bacteriophage origin of replication; arrow indicates direction of (+) strand synthesis
   4631..4960    +  promoter       SV40 promoter: SV40 enhancer and early promoter
   5027..5818    +  CDS            neo: KKA2_KLEPN - Also known as kan, nptII. Experimental evidence at protein level: Swiss-Prot protein existence level 1. Resistance to kanamycin, neomycin, paromomycin, ribostamycin, butirosin and gentamicin B. From Klebsiella pneumoniae.
   5842..6000    +  CDS            ble (fragment): BLE_KLEPN - Experimental evidence at protein level: Swiss-Prot protein existence level 1. Binding protein with a strong affinity to the bleomycin family of antibiotics. Binds to CL990; an antimitotic-antibiotic compound. From Klebsiella pneumoniae.
   5995..6116    +  polyA_signal   SV40 poly(A) signal: SV40 polyadenylation signal
   6189..6205    -  protein_bind   lac operator: The lac repressor binds to the lac operator to inhibit transcription in E. coli. This inhibition can be relieved by adding lactose or isopropyl-β-D-thiogalactopyranoside (IPTG). lac repressor encoded by lacI
   6213..6243    -  promoter       lac promoter: promoter for the E. coli lac operon
   6258..6279    -  protein_bind   CAP binding site: CAP binding activates transcription in the presence of cAMP. E. coli catabolite activator protein
   6292..6384    -  CDS            lacI (fragment): lac repressor; lacI; The lac repressor binds to the lac operator to inhibit transcription in E. coli. This inhibition can be relieved by adding lactose or isopropyl-β-D-thiogalactopyranoside (IPTG).
   6567..7155    -  rep_origin     ori: high-copy-number ColE1/pMB1/pBR322/pUC origin of replication
   7326..8186    -  CDS            AmpR: β-lactamase; bla; confers resistance to ampicillin, carbenicillin, and related antibiotics
   8187..8291    -  promoter       AmpR promoter: bla
