[The description below was written by a language model from this plasmid's Addgene catalogue record and pLannotate feature annotations shown in this document.]
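Description:
pOME0274M is a mammalian expression plasmid built on the pcDNA3.1(-) backbone. It carries a roughly 2.9 kb fragment of the Kaposi's sarcoma-associated herpesvirus (human herpesvirus 8) genome. The stated purpose field refers to the complete genome of HHV-8 strain JSC-1 clone BAC16. This most likely names the reference sequence the insert came from, since the sequenced plasmid is only about 8.3 kb and cannot contain a whole viral genome. The plasmid is maintained at high copy in E. coli through a ColE1/pUC-type origin and selected with ampicillin via the β-lactamase gene. An f1 origin is also present. For selection in mammalian cells, an SV40 early promoter drives a neomycin/kanamycin phosphotransferase gene followed by an SV40 polyadenylation signal.

The insert is catalogued as the "HHV8 antiRTA3kb reverse complement sequence control". It sits between the CMV immediate-early enhancer/promoter, which has a T7 promoter just downstream, and the bovine growth hormone polyadenylation signal. Feature annotation shows that it covers the ORF49–ORF50 locus. Most of the ORF50 coding region, which encodes the RTA lytic transactivator, lies in the same orientation as the CMV promoter, while the full ORF49 coding sequence lies on the opposite strand. The name implies that the plasmid is the opposite-orientation counterpart of a construct expressing a transcript antisense to RTA, and that it serves as a control. The record does not describe the experimental design, the companion construct or the cloning method. The ORF50 annotation is a fragment, so expression of functional RTA should not be assumed. Short matches annotated as an HIV-1 LTR, ble, lacI and bom are small fragments and are probably backbone remnants or annotation artefacts.
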