Addgene plasmid #182612: pOME0274M
Purpose: Human herpesvirus 8 strain JSC-1 clone BAC16, complete genome.
Depositing lab: Dirk Dittmer. Depositing organization: University of North Carolina at Chapel Hill.
Backbone
  Vector backbone: pCDNA3.1 (-)
  Vector type: Mammalian Expression
Growth in bacteria
  Bacterial resistance: Ampicillin, 100 μg/mL
  Growth temperature: 37°C
  Growth strain: DH5alpha
  Copy number: High Copy
Gene/Insert
  Gene/Insert name: HHV8 antiRTA3kb reverse compliment sequence control
  Species: Other
  Insert size (bp): 2926
  Cloning method: Unknown
Terms and licenses: Academic/Nonprofit Terms; Industry Terms: Not Available to Industry
How to cite: pOME0274M was a gift from Dirk Dittmer (Addgene plasmid # 182612 ; http://n2t.net/addgene:182612 ; RRID:Addgene_182612)
