>Addgene plasmid #182612 | pOME0274M | depositor partial sequence | sequence record 353533 | Insert
GCGGCCGCTGACAAGGTAAAGATCGACCTTTTTATTGTATACTGAACAATGCGTGTTTACAATGGTGTAG
GTGGGAGCAGAGTTCGCCAAGCTCTACGTCCGAACAGTCGGGTGTCAGGGCTCTTATTAAGTGTTCGGTG
TACTTGACCAAAGCCGCGGAACCTAGGTTGGGTCTGTACAGGTCGTACCAGGCAAAAAAGGATCGGGCGG
TGCTTTTCAGGAGAGTTAGGGACGTGCTGATTATGTGGACAAGCTTCTGCTCGTAAATGCACCGCTGGTA
CATCTGAACGACAGCTGTCCAAAAAAAACAAAGGTTCAGCTGCACGTTAAAATCTGTATCCTGAAAGTCC
TCGTAAATGACAGTTTCTACCAAGAAAAACTTTTTTACCACGCTGGCCATCCACTGAAAGGAGGGAGCAC
ACGTCCCGTTGTGCGTTGTTAGGATATCCCTAACTTCGGAGCGGAGACGGCCGGACGCTCCCACAAAATG
GGAGAGGCACCACTCTGTGCAGTCCGCGGTCGGGGGTTCTGATTCCAGGGGCGCCGTGTGGGGGTATTGG
AGAGTCAAAACTCTGGGCAGTCCCTTAATGAGCTCTCTCTCAAAACCTATGCAGCCAGCGTCCACTAGTG
GCAGCATGCCGTTAATAACACCCCTTATCTTGTCGTTGCCAAGTTTGTACAACTGCTGCAGGGAATAAGC
CAAATTCGCCCTAGCCGCGGGAACCAGGTACGGCTCGCTTTGTCGGTGCTGGACCAATATCTGAATGGTC
TTTGCAAGGTATAGGGTCTTCTCAACGTTTAGAGCGGGTACGTGGCAGTCTGGATTGAGGGTGGCGACGG
ACAGGGTATCTAACTCCTGAAGTATCTGATCCCAGGACGGGTAATGATACCTAAACAGATGGTTGAACAG
GTGATCTTTAAGGGGCCTTCTCGATGTCATTGTAAAAACTATGACACGCCACTCTCTCCTTAGGGTAAGA
AGCTTCGGCGGTCCTGTGTGGAAAGCTTCGTCGGCCTCTCGGACGAACTGAAGGCCCAACTCTACCAGTG
TGTGCTCCTTATAAATGACGCATACGAAACAATCTACGATCCCAGTGACCTAAATAGAGTGGTGGAAGAT
GTGTGCATTCGGATTATGAAAGAATGTTCCAAGCTTGGTGCGCTATGTGGTCTGTTTACAGACATTAACA
TGTTTAACCTTTTCTGCTTTTTTCGTGCCTCTCGAATGAGGACCAAAGGCGCGGCCGGGTACAACGTGCC
ATGCGCAGAGGCATCCCAAGGCATTATTCGGATCCTCACGGAGAGGATCTTATTCTGCACAGAAAAGGCA
TTTCTGACAGCCGCATGCAGCGGGGTGAGCCTGCCTCCAGCCATATGTAAGCTACTACACGAAATATACA
CTGAAATGAAGGCCAAATGCCTGGGGGCCTGGAGGCGACTCGTCTGCAATCGGAGGCCCATTATGATATT
AACCTCTTCCCTACTGAAGCTCTACAACACGTACGATACCGCCGGGCTGCTCTCTGAGCAGTCCAGGGCC
CTCTGCCTTTTGGTTTTCCAACCGGTCTACCTTCCGAGGATTATGGCGCCGCTGGAGATCATGACCAAGG
GTCAGCTCGCCCCTGAAAACTTTTACAGCATCACCGGTTCTGCTGAGAAACGCCGGCCAATTACCACCGG
CAAGGTCACTGGACTGTCCTATCCAGGAAGCGGTCTCATGCCAGAATCTTTAATTTTGCCAATCCTGGAG
CCAGGACTGTTGCCGGCTTCCATGGTAGACCTCAGCGATGTGCTGGCAAAACCCGCCGTTATTCTGAGCG
CCCCTGCCCTGAGCCAGTTTGTCATTAGCAAACCCCATCCCAACATGCCGCACACCGTCAGCATCATCCC
CTTTAACCCATCGGGTACAGACCCGGCGTTTATTAGTACGTGGCAGGCCGCGTCACAGAATATGGTGTAC
AACACATCCACCGCGCCCTTAAAACCGGCCACCGGTAGTTCACAGACGGTGTCAGTCAAGGCGGTTGCTC
AAGGGGCCGTGATTACTGCGACAACGGTGCCGCAGGCAATGCCAGCGCGGGGTACCGGAGGGGAGTTGCC
TGTAATGTCAGCGTCCACTCCTGCAAGAGATCAGGTCGCTGCATGTTTTGTCGCAGAGAACACCGGAGAT
TCTCCCGACAACCCGAGCTCTTTCCTGACGTCATGTCACCCTTGCGATCCGAACACGGTTATAGTGGCCC
AGCAATTTCAACCACCGCAATGCGTTACGTTGTTGCAGGTTACCTGTGCCCCCTCTTCGACACCACCCCC
CGATTCAACAGTCCGGGCCCCGGTGGTGCAGTTGCCAACAGTAGTCCCTCTGCCGGCCAGCGCGTTCCTC
CCGGCGCTCGCCCAACCAGAAGCCTCGGGCGAAGAGCTTCCGGGCGGTCATGACGGAGACCAAGGTGTGC
CGTGTAGAGATTCAACGGCGGCGGCTACGGCGGCAGAGGCGACAACACCCAAACGAAAGCAGAGAAGCAA
AGAGAGGAGCTCAAAGAAGCGTAAGGCTTTGACCGTGCCAGAAGCCGACACCACGCCATCGACCACGACA
CCTGGTACCTCTTTGGGATCAATTACCACCCCCCAGGATGTGCACGCCACGGATGTCGCCACGTCTGAGG
GACCATCGGAGGCACAACCCCCGCTACTGTCGTTACCCCCGCCACTGGACGTAGATCAGAGTCTATTCGC
CCTGTTAGACGAAGCGGGCCCTGAAACATGGGATGTCGGGTCGCCTCTCTCCCCCACTGACGACGCGCTG
TTGTCCAGTATTCTGCAAGGACTGTACCAGCTGGACACGCCACCGCCTCTGCGGTCACCCTCCCCCGCTT
CCTTCGGCCCGGAGTCTCCGGCGGATATACCGTCACCTTCTGGTGGAGAGGAATTCCA
